Addgene plasmid #58996: pcDNA-mito-ZapCY1
Purpose: Mitochondrial Zn-binding FRET biosensor
Depositing lab: Amy Palmer. Depositing organization: University of Colorado, Boulder. Publication: New Sensors for Quantitative Measurement of Mitochondrial Zn(2+). Park JG, Qin Y, Galati DF, Palmer AE. ACS Chem Biol. 2012 Aug 10. 10.1021/cb300171p PubMed 22850482.
Backbone
  Vector backbone: pcDNA3.1(+)
  Backbone manufacturer: Invitrogen
  Backbone size w/o insert (bp): 5500
  Total vector size (bp): 7500
  Vector type: Mammalian Expression
  Selectable markers: Neomycin (select with G418)
Growth in bacteria
  Bacterial resistance: Ampicillin, 100 μg/mL
  Growth temperature: 37°C
  Growth strain: DH10B
  Copy number: High Copy
Gene/Insert
  Gene/Insert name: mito-ZapCY1 high affinity Zn(II) sensor
  Species: Synthetic
  Insert size (bp): 2019
  Promoter: CMV
  Tag / fusion protein: See comment (N terminal on insert)
  Cloning method: Restriction Enzyme; 5′ cloning site HindIII (not destroyed); 3′ cloning site EcoRI (not destroyed)
  Sequencing primers: 5′ T7 Forward; 3′ BGH Reverse
Terms and licenses: Academic/Nonprofit Terms; Industry Terms: Not Available to Industry
Depositor comments: Genetically encoded, ratiometric, fluorescent biosensor. mito-ZapCY1 contains 4 tandem repeats of the first 29 aa of human cox subunit 8a (MSVLTPLLLRGLTGSARRLPVPRAKIHSL). HindIII restriction sites are at the 5' and 3' ends of the mitochondrial targeting sequence. Zn(II)-binding domain derived from the first 2 zinc fingers of Zap 1 from Saccharomyces cerevisiae. Contains truncated CFP and Citrine fluorescent proteins.
How to cite: pcDNA-mito-ZapCY1 was a gift from Amy Palmer (Addgene plasmid # 58996 ; http://n2t.net/addgene:58996 ; RRID:Addgene_58996)
