[The description below was written by a language model from this plasmid's Addgene catalogue record.]
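Description:
pcDNA-mito-ZapCY1 is a mammalian expression plasmid built on the pcDNA3.1(+) backbone that encodes a genetically encoded, ratiometric FRET biosensor for zinc ions targeted to mitochondria. The plasmid is about 7.5 kb in total, is maintained at high copy in E. coli under ampicillin selection, and carries a neomycin resistance marker so that transfected mammalian cells can be selected with G418. The roughly 2 kb synthetic insert sits between HindIII and EcoRI sites, both retained, and is transcribed from the CMV promoter for strong constitutive expression. The recorded T7 forward and BGH reverse sequencing primers match the standard flanking regions of this backbone's cloning site.

The sensor is a single polypeptide in which a Zn(II)-binding domain, derived from the first two zinc fingers of the Saccharomyces cerevisiae transcription factor Zap1, is combined with a truncated CFP and Citrine. In sensors of this type, zinc binding changes the conformation of the finger domain and alters energy transfer from the cyan donor to the yellow acceptor, so the ratio of the two emissions reports zinc occupancy. ZapCY1 is described as the high-affinity version. At the N terminus, four tandem repeats of the first 29 residues of human cytochrome c oxidase subunit 8a form a mitochondrial targeting sequence that directs the sensor into the organelle. This targeting block is flanked by HindIII sites at both ends, which makes it a separable module. The construct is intended for live-cell imaging and quantitative measurement of mitochondrial Zn(II) in mammalian cells.
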