>Addgene plasmid #58996 | pcDNA-mito-ZapCY1 | depositor partial sequence | sequence record 91488 | Insert
ATGTCCGTCCTGACGCCGCTGCTGCTGCGGGGCTTGACAGGCTCGGCCCGGCGGCTCCCAGTGCCGCGCG
CCAAGATCCATTCGTTGGGAGATCCTATGTCCGTCCTGACGCCGCTGCTGCTGCGGGGCTTGACAGGCTC
GGCCCGGCGGCTCCCAGTGCCGCGCGCCAAGATCCATTCGTTGGGAGATCCTATGTCCGTCCTGACGCCG
CTGCTGCTGCGGGGCTTGACAGGCTCGGCCCGGCGGCTCCCAGTGCCGCGCGCCAAGATCCATTCGTTGG
GAGATCCTATGTCCGTCCTGACGCCGCTGCTGCTGCGGGGCTTGACAGGCTCGGCCCGGCGGCTCCCAGT
GCCGCGCGCCAAGATCCATTCGTTGGGGAAGCTTGGGGATCCCATGGTGAGCAAGGGCGAGGAGCTGTTC
ACCGGGGTGGTGCCCATCCTGGTCGAGCTGGACGGCGACGTAAACGGCCACAGGTTCAGCGTGTCCGGCG
AGGGCGAGGGCGATGCCACCTACGGCAAGCTGACCCTGAAGTTCATCTGCACCACCGGCAAGCTGCCCGT
GCCCTGGCCCACCCTCGTGACCACCCTGACCTGGGGCGTGCAGTGCTTCAGCCGCTACCCCGACCACATG
AAGCAGCACGACTTCTTCAAGTCCGCCATGCCCGAAGGCTACGTCCAGGAGCGTACCATCTTCTTCAAGG
ACGACGGCAACTACAAGACCCGCGCCGAGGTGAAGTTCGAGGGCGACACCCTGGTGAACCGCATCGAGCT
GAAGGGCATCGACTTCAAGGAGGACGGCAACATCCTGGGGCACAAGCTGGAGTACAACTACATCAGCCAC
AACGTCTATATCACCGCCGACAAGCAGAAGAACGGCATCAAGGCCCACTTCAAGATCCGCCACAACATCG
AGGACGGCAGCGTGCAGCTCGCCGACCACTACCAGCAGAACACCCCCATCGGCGACGGCCCCGTGCTGCT
GCCCGACAACCACTACCTGAGCACCCAGTCCGCCCTGAGCAAAGACCCCAACGAGAAGCGCGATCACATG
GTCCTGCTGGAGTTCGTGACCGCCGCCCGCATGCATAAAAACAATGACTTAAAATGCAAATGGAAAGAAT
GTCCTGAGTCTTGTAGCTCACTATTTGACCTACAAAGACATCTTTTGAAGGATCATGTCTCTCAAGATTT
CAAACACCCTATGGAACCATTAGCTTGTAATTGGGAGGACTGTGATTTCCTTGGAGATGATACATGTTCC
ATAGTGAACCATATTAATTGTCAACATGGTATCGAGCTCATGGTGAGCAAGGGCGAGGAGCTGTTCACCG
GGGTGGTGCCCATCCTGGTCGAGCTGGACGGCGACGTAAACGGCCACAAGTTCAGCGTGTCCGGCGAGGG
CGAGGGCGATGCCACCTACGGCAAGCTGACCCTGAAGTTCATCTGCACCACCGGCAAGCTGCCCGTGCCC
TGGCCCACCCTCGTGACCACCTTCGGCTACGGCCTGATGTGCTTCGCCCGCTACCCCGACCACATGAAGC
AGCACGACTTCTTCAAGTCCGCCATGCCCGAAGGCTACGTCCAGGAGCGCACCATCTTCTTCAAGGACGA
CGGCAACTACAAGACCCGCGCCGAGGTGAAGTTCGAGGGCGACACCCTGGTGAACCGCATCGAGCTGAAG
GGCATCGACTTCAAGGAGGACGGCAACATCCTGGGGCACAAGCTGGAGTACAACTACAACAGCCACAACG
TCTATATCATGGCCGACAAGCAGAAGAACGGCATCAAGGTGAACTTCAAGATCCGCCACAACATCGAGGA
CGGCAGCGTGCAGCTCGCCGACCACTACCAGCAGAACACCCCCATCGGCGACGGCCCCGTGCTGCTGCCC
GACAACCACTACCTGAGCTACCAGTCCGCCCTGAGCAAAGACCCCAACGAGAAGCGCGATCACATGGTCC
TGCTGGAGTTCGTGACCGCCGCCGGGATCACTCTCGGCATGGACGAGCTATACAAGTAA
