>Addgene plasmid #58996 | pcDNA-mito-ZapCY1 | addgene partial sequence | sequence record 93413 | Citrine RV 5'-CATCAGGCCGTAGCCGAAGG-3'
CAGATGAACTTCAGGGTCAGCTTGCCGTAGGTGGCATCGCCCTCGCCCTCGCCGGACACGCTGAACTTGT
GGCCGTTTACGTCGCCGTCCAGCTCGACCAGGATGGGCACCACCCCGGTGAACAGCTCCTCGCCCTTGCT
CACCATGAGCTCGATACCATGTTGACAATTAATATGGTTCACTATGGAACATGTATCATCTCCAAGGAAA
TCACAGTCCTCCCAATTACAAGCTAATGGTTCCATAGGGTGTTTGAAATCTTGAGAGACATGATCCTTCA
AAAGATGTCTTTGTAGGTCAAATAGTGAGCTACAAGACTCAGGACATTCTTTCCATTTGCATTTTAAGTC
ATTGTTTTTATGCATGCGGGCGGCGGTCACGAACTCCAGCAGGACCATGTGATCGCGCTTCTCGTTGGGG
TCTTTGCTCAGGGCGGACTGGGTGCTCAGGTAGTGGTTGTCGGGCAGCAGCACGGGGCCGTCGCCGATGG
GGGTGTTCTGCTGGTAGTGGTCGGCGAGCTGCACGCTGCCGTCCTCGATGTTGTGGCGGATCTTGAAGTG
GGCCTTGATGCCGTTCTTCTGCTTGTCGGCGGTGATATAGACGTTGTGGCTGATGTAGTTGTACTCCAGC
TTGTGCCCCAGGATGTTGCCGTCCTCCTTGAAGTCGATGCCCTTCAGCTCGATGCGGTTCACCAGGGTGT
CGCCCTCGAACTTCACCTCGGCGCGGGTCTTGTAGTTGCCGTCGTCCTTGAAGAAGATGGTACGCTCCTG
GACGTAGCCTTCGGGCATGGCGGACTTGAAGAAGTCGTGCTGCTTCATGTGGTC
