>Addgene plasmid #58996 | pcDNA-mito-ZapCY1 | addgene partial sequence | sequence record 93479 | CMV-F 5'-CGCAAATGGGCGGTAGGCGTG-3'
CCCACTGCCTTACTGGCTTATCGAAATTAATACGCACTCACTATAGGGAGACCCAAGCTTATGTCCGTCC
TGACGCCGCTGCTGCTGCGGGGCTTGACAGGCTCGGCCCGGCGGCTCCCAGTGCCGCGCGCCAAGATCCA
TTCGTTGGGAGATCCTATGTCCGTCCTGACGCCGCTGCTGCTGCGGGGCTTGACAGGCTCGGCCCGGCGG
CTCCCAGTGCCGCGCGCCAAGATCCATTCGTTGGGAGATCCTATGTCCGTCCTGACGCCGCTGCTGCTGC
GGGGCTTGACAGGCTCGGCCCGGCGGCTCCCAGTGCCGCGCGCCAAGATCCATTCGTTGGGAGATCCTAT
GTCCGTCCTGACGCCGCTGCTGCTGCGGGGCTTGACAGGCTCGGCCCGGCGGCTCCCAGTGCCGCGCGCC
AAGATCCATTCGTTGGGGAAGCTTGGGGATCCCATGGTGAGCAAGGGCGAGGAGCTGTTCACCGGGGTGG
TGCCCATCCTGGTCGAGCTGGACGGCGACGTAAACGGCCACAGGTTCAGCGTGTCCGGCGAGGGCGAGGG
CGATGCCACCTACGGCAAGCTGACCCTGAAGTTCATCTGCACCACCGGCAAGCTGCCCGTGCCCTGGCCC
ACCCTCGTGACCACCCTGACCTGGGGCGTGCAGTGCTTCAGCCGCTACCCCGACCACATGAAGCAGCACG
ACTTCTTCAAGTCCGCCATGCCCGAAGGCTACGTCCAGGAGCGTACCATCTTCTTC
